>Addgene plasmid #131758 | LB101: pMAGIC (L3-L2) 3x HA epitope tag + polyA; hU6::SaCas9 TRE#2 gRNA | addgene full sequence | sequence record 314395 | Addgene NGS Result
ATGGCGGGCGTCCTGCCCGCCACCCTCCGGGCCGTTGCTTCACAACGTTCAAATCCGCTCCCGGCGGATT
TGTCCTACTCAGGAGAGCGTTCACCGACAAACAACAGATAAAACGAAAGGCCCAGTCTTCCGACTGAGCC
TTTCGTTTTATTTGATGCCTGGCAGTTCCCTACTCTCGCGTTAACGCTAGCATGGATGTTTTCCCAGTCA
CGACGTTGTAAAACGACGGCCAGTCTTAAGCTCGGGCCCCAAATAATGATTTTATTTTGACTGATAGTGA
CCTGTTCGTTGCAACAAATTGATGAGCAATGCTTTTTTATAATGCCAACTTTGTATAATAAAGTTGGTGG
CGGATCCTACCCATACGATGTTCCAGATTACGCTTACCCATACGATGTTCCAGATTACGCTTACCCATAC
GATGTTCCAGATTACGCTTAAGAATTCCTAGAGCTCGCTGATCAGCCTCGACTGTGCCTTCTAGTTGCCA
GCCATCTGTTGTTTGCCCCTCCCCCGTGCCTTCCTTGACCCTGGAAGGTGCCACTCCCACTGTCCTTTCC
TAATAAAATGAGGAAATTGCATCGCATTGTCTGAGTAGGTGTCATTCTATTCTGGGGGGTGGGGTGGGGC
AGGACAGCAAGGGGGAGGATTGGGAAGAGAATAGCAGGCATGCTGGGGAGGTACCGAGGGCCTATTTCCC
ATGATTCCTTCATATTTGCATATACGATACAAGGCTGTTAGAGAGATAATTGGAATTAATTTGACTGTAA
ACACAAAGATATTAGTACAAAATACGTGACGTAGAAAGTAATAATTTCTTGGGTAGTTTGCAGTTTTAAA
ATTATGTTTTAAAATGGACTATCATATGCTTACCGTAACTTGAAAGTATTTCGATTTCTTGGCTTTATAT
ATCTTGTGGAAAGGACGAAACACCGCATCGTTCTCTATCACTGATAGTTTAAGTACTCTGTGCTGGAAAC
AGCACAGAATCTACTAAACAAGGCAAAATGCCGTGTTTATCTCGTCAACTTGTTGGCGAGATTTTTGCGG
CCGCAGGAACCCAGCTTTCTTGTACAAAGTTGGCATTATAAGAAAGCATTGCTTATCAATTTGTTGCAAC
GAACAGGTCACTATCAGTCAAAATAAAATCATTATTTGCCATCCAGCTGCAGGGCGGCCGCGATATCCCC
TATAGTGAGTCGTATTACATGGTCATAGCTGTTTCCTGGCAGCTCTGGCCCGTGTCTCAAAATCTCTGAT
GTTACATTGCACAAGATAAAAATATATCATCATGAACAATAAAACTGTCTGCTTACATAAACAGTAATAC
AAGGGGTGTTATGAGCCATATTCAACGGGAAACGTCGAGGCCGCGATTAAATTCCAACATGGATGCTGAT
TTATATGGGTATAAATGGGCTCGCGATAATGTCGGGCAATCAGGTGCGACAATCTATCGCTTGTATGGGA
AGCCCGATGCGCCAGAGTTGTTTCTGAAACATGGCAAAGGTAGCGTTGCCAATGATGTTACAGATGAGAT
GGTCAGACTAAACTGGCTGACGGAATTTATGCCTCTTCCGACCATCAAGCATTTTATCCGTACTCCTGAT
GATGCATGGTTACTCACCACTGCGATCCCCGGAAAAACAGCATTCCAGGTATTAGAAGAATATCCTGATT
CAGGTGAAAATATTGTTGATGCGCTGGCAGTGTTCCTGCGCCGGTTGCATTCGATTCCTGTTTGTAATTG
TCCTTTTAACAGCGATCGCGTATTTCGTCTCGCTCAGGCGCAATCACGAATGAATAACGGTTTGGTTGAT
GCGAGTGATTTTGATGACGAGCGTAATGGCTGGCCTGTTGAACAAGTCTGGAAAGAAATGCATAAACTTT
TGCCATTCTCACCGGATTCAGTCGTCACTCATGGTGATTTCTCACTTGATAACCTTATTTTTGACGAGGG
GAAATTAATAGGTTGTATTGATGTTGGACGAGTCGGAATCGCAGACCGATACCAGGATCTTGCCATCCTA
TGGAACTGCCTCGGTGAGTTTTCTCCTTCATTACAGAAACGGCTTTTTCAAAAATATGGTATTGATAATC
CTGATATGAATAAATTGCAGTTTCATTTGATGCTCGATGAGTTTTTCTAATCAGAATTGGTTAATTGGTT
GTAACACTGGCAGAGCATTACGCTGACTTGACGGGACGGCGCAAGCTCATGACCAAAATCCCTTAACGTG
AGTTACGCGTCGTTCCACTGAGCGTCAGACCCCGTAGAAAAGATCAAAGGATCTTCTTGAGATCCTTTTT
TTCTGCGCGTAATCTGCTGCTTGCAAACAAAAAAACCACCGCTACCAGCGGTGGTTTGTTTGCCGGATCA
AGAGCTACCAACTCTTTTTCCGAAGGTAACTGGCTTCAGCAGAGCGCAGATACCAAATACTGTTCTTCTA
GTGTAGCCGTAGTTAGGCCACCACTTCAAGAACTCTGTAGCACCGCCTACATACCTCGCTCTGCTAATCC
TGTTACCAGTGGCTGCTGCCAGTGGCGATAAGTCGTGTCTTACCGGGTTGGACTCAAGACGATAGTTACC
GGATAAGGCGCAGCGGTCGGGCTGAACGGGGGGTTCGTGCACACAGCCCAGCTTGGAGCGAACGACCTAC
ACCGAACTGAGATACCTACAGCGTGAGCTATGAGAAAGCGCCACGCTTCCCGAAGGGAGAAAGGCGGACA
GGTATCCGGTAAGCGGCAGGGTCGGAACAGGAGAGCGCACGAGGGAGCTTCCAGGGGGAAACGCCTGGTA
TCTTTATAGTCCTGTCGGGTTTCGCCACCTCTGACTTGAGCGTCGATTTTTGTGATGCTCGTCAGGGGGG
CGGAGCCTATGGAAAAACGCCAGCAACGCGGCCTTTTTACGGTTCCTGGCCTTTTGCTGGCCTTTTGCTC
ACATGTTCTTTCCTGCGTTATCCCCTGATTCTGTGGATAACCGTATTACCGCCTTTGAGTGAGCTGATAC
CGCTCGCCGCAGCCGAACGACCGAGCGCAGCGAGTCAGTGAGCGAGGAAGCGGAAGAGCGCCCAATACGC
AAACCGCCTCTCCCCGCGCGTTGGCCGATTCATTAATGCAGCTGGCACGACAGGTTTCCCGACTGGAAAG
CGGGCAGTGAGCGCAACGCAATTAATACGCGTACCGCTAGCCAGGAAGAGTTTGTAGAAACGCAAAAAGG
CCATCCGTCAGGATGGCCTTCTGCTTAGTTTGATGCCTGGCAGTTT
Features (pLannotate 1.2.2; 16 found; start..end, strand, type, name):
    108..151     +  terminator     rrnB T1 terminator: Escherichia coli rrnB; transcription terminator T1 from the E. coli rrnB gene
    198..234     -  CDS            lacZα (fragment): LacZα fragment of β-galactosidase; lacZ fragment
    251..346     +  protein_bind   attL3: mutant version of attL; recombination site for the Gateway® LR reaction LR Clonase™
    358..374     +  CDS            3xHA (fragment): three tandem HA epitope tags
    385..401     +  CDS            3xHA (fragment): three tandem HA epitope tags
    412..440     +  CDS            3xHA (fragment): three tandem HA epitope tags
    472..583     +  polyA_signal   bGH poly(A) signal: bovine growth hormone polyadenylation signal
    686..926     +  promoter       U6 promoter: RNA polymerase III promoter for human U6 snRNA
    936..957     -  promoter       tight TRE promoter (fragment): Tet-responsive promoter PTight, consisting of seven tet operator sequences followed by the minimal CMV promoter
    984..1041    +  misc_RNA       Sa gRNA scaffold (fragment): guide RNA scaffold for the Staphylococcus aureus CRISPR/Cas9 system
   1059..1158    -  protein_bind   attL2: mutant version of attL; recombination site for the Gateway® LR reaction LR Clonase™
   1189..1207    -  promoter       T7 promoter: promoter for bacteriophage T7 RNA polymerase
   1341..2150    +  CDS            KanR: aminoglycoside phosphotransferase; aph(3')-Ia; confers resistance to kanamycin in bacteria or G418 (Geneticin®) in eukaryotes
   2297..2885    +  rep_origin     ori: high-copy-number ColE1/pMB1/pBR322/pUC origin of replication
   3068..3160    +  CDS            lacI (fragment): lac repressor; lacI; The lac repressor binds to the lac operator to inhibit transcription in E. coli. This inhibition can be relieved by adding lactose or isopropyl-β-D-thiogalactopyranoside (IPTG).
   3215..3242    -  terminator     rrnB T2 terminator: transcription terminator T2 from the E. coli rrnB gene
