[The description below was written by a language model from this plasmid's Addgene catalogue record and pLannotate feature annotations shown in this document.]
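Description:
LB101 is a pMAGIC Gateway entry plasmid of 3,266 bp built on the Invitrogen pDONR221 P3-P2 backbone. It is designed as the L3-L2 module in three- or four-component MultiSite Gateway Pro assemblies rather than for direct expression on its own. It is maintained in E. coli at high copy through a ColE1/pUC-type origin and selected with kanamycin via the aph(3')-Ia resistance gene. The rrnB T1 and T2 terminators flank the cloning region to insulate it from backbone transcription. Short lacZα and lacI fragments and a T7 promoter are backbone remnants.

Two functional units sit between the attL3 and attL2 recombination sites. The first is a 3xHA epitope tag followed by the bovine growth hormone polyadenylation signal. It has no promoter or upstream coding sequence of its own. After LR recombination it is meant to lie in frame downstream of a dCas9-based open reading frame supplied by a preceding entry module, giving that protein a C-terminal HA tag and a transcript terminator. The second unit is a human U6 RNA polymerase III promoter driving a guide RNA with the Staphylococcus aureus Cas9 scaffold.

The spacer, called TRE#2, was introduced by ligating annealed oligonucleotides into BsaI sites of a parent pMAGIC plasmid, and the sites were destroyed in the process. The short "tight TRE promoter" hit in the feature table is this spacer, not a functional promoter. According to the depositor, the guide targets the Clontech pTight Tet-responsive promoter once and has no known targets in the human, mouse or rat genome. The plasmid therefore suits assembly of SaCas9-derived dCas9 epigenome-editing vectors directed at a TRE reporter or transgene.
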