Addgene plasmid #131758: LB101: pMAGIC (L3-L2) 3x HA epitope tag + polyA; hU6::SaCas9 TRE#2 gRNA
Purpose: pMAGIC L3-L2 entry plasmid, contains 3xHA tag+polyA; hU6-driven SaCas9 TRE#2 gRNA for 3-/4-component MultiSite Gateway Pro assembly. Allows C-term HA epitope fusion to dCas9 w/ TRE#2 gRNA expression
Depositing lab: Christopher Newgard. Depositing organization: Duke University. Publication: Creation of versatile cloning platforms for transgene expression and dCas9-based epigenome editing. Haldeman JM, Conway AE, Arlotto ME, Slentz DH, Muoio DM, Becker TC, Newgard CB. Nucleic Acids Res. 2018 Dec 27. pii: 5264291. doi: 10.1093/nar/gky1286. PubMed 30590691.
Backbone
  Vector backbone: pDONR221 P3-P2
  Backbone manufacturer: Invitrogen
  Backbone size w/o insert (bp): 2555
  Total vector size (bp): 3266
  Vector type: Synthetic Biology ; pMAGIC Gateway Entry plasmid
Growth in bacteria
  Bacterial resistance: Kanamycin, 50 μg/mL
  Growth temperature: 37°C
  Growth strain: DH5alpha
  Copy number: High Copy
Gene/Insert
  Gene/Insert name: TRE#2 SaCas9 gRNA
  gRNA/shRNA sequence: CATCGTTCTCTATCACTGATA
  Species: Synthetic
  Promoter: hU6
  Cloning method: Restriction Enzyme; 5′ cloning site BsaI (destroyed during cloning); 3′ cloning site BsaI (destroyed during cloning)
  Sequencing primers: 5′ M13F (-20); 3′ M13R
Terms and licenses: Academic/Nonprofit Terms; Industry Terms: Not Available to Industry
Depositor comments: SaCas9 gRNA TRE#2 targets the pTight promoter (Clontech) 1x and has no known targets in the h/m/r genome. Cloned by ligating annealed SaCas9 TRE#2 oligonucleotides into JI501 (Addgene 121841)
How to cite: LB101: pMAGIC (L3-L2) 3x HA epitope tag + polyA; hU6::SaCas9 TRE#2 gRNA was a gift from Christopher Newgard (Addgene plasmid # 131758 ; http://n2t.net/addgene:131758 ; RRID:Addgene_131758)
